>Addgene plasmid #41102 | siCheck2-8xmiR307_23nt-seedonly | addgene partial sequence | sequence record 56308 | psiCHECK2-F 5'-GTCCGCAACTACAACGCCTACCTT-3'
GATGTTCATCGAGTCCGACCCTGGGTTCTTTTCCAACGCTATTGTCGAGGGAGCTAAGAAGTTCCCTAAC
ACCGAGTTCGTGAAGGTGAAGGGCCTCCACTTCAGCCAGGAGGACGCTCCAGATGAAATGGGTAAGTACA
TCAAGAGCTTCGTGGAGCGCGTGCTGAAGAACGAGCAGTAATTCTAGGCGATCGCTCGACTCAAACAGAC
CTCTGGTTGTGACTCAAACAGACCTCTGGTTGTGACTCAAACAGACCTCTGGTTGTGACTCAAACAGACC
TCTGGTTGTGACTCAAACAGACCTCTGGTTGTGACTCAAACAGACCTCTGGTTGTGACTCAAACAGACCT
CTGGTTGTGACTCAAACAGACCTCTGGTTGTGAGGCCGCTGGCCGCAATAAAATATCTTTATTTTCATTA
CATCTGTGTGTTGGTTTTTTGTGTGAGGATCTAAATGAGTCTTCGGACCTCGCGGGGGCCGCTTAAGCGG
TGGTTAGGGTTTGTCTGACGCGGGGGGAGGGGGAAGGAACGAAACACTCTCATTCGGAGGCGGCTCGGGG
TTTGGTCTTGGTGGCCACGGGCACGCAGAAGAGCGCCGCGATCCTCTTAAGCACCCCCCCGCCCTCCGTG
GAGGCGGGGGTTTGGTCGGCGGGTGGTAACTGGCGGGCCGCTGACTCGGGCGGGTCGCGCGCCCCAGAGT
GTGACCTTTTCGGTCTGCTCGCAGACCCCCGGGCGGCGCCGCCGCGGCGGCGACGGGCTCGCTGGGTCCT
A
