[The description below was written by a language model from this plasmid's Addgene catalogue record.]
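Description:
siCheck2-8xmiR307_23nt-seedonly is a luciferase reporter plasmid built on the siCheck2 backbone, with a total size of about 6.2 kb (roughly 6 kb of backbone plus a 184 bp synthetic insert). It is propagated in E. coli under ampicillin selection. The record gives no feature table, so the origin of replication, the promoters and the exact luciferase genes are not stated. Vectors of the psiCHECK-2 family generally carry two luciferases on one plasmid: a Renilla luciferase whose 3′ UTR holds the cloning site for test sequences, and a separately expressed firefly luciferase used as an internal normalisation control. This arrangement is inferred from the backbone name rather than documented in the record.

The insert was cloned between XhoI and NotI sites, and the record does not say whether these sites were retained. Its name indicates eight tandem copies of a target site for the 23-nucleotide isoform of miR-307, designed so that pairing is limited to the seed region rather than extending along the whole miRNA. Seed-only sites placed downstream of a reporter typically mimic the natural animal miRNA targeting mode, producing repression through translational inhibition and mRNA destabilisation rather than slicing, and multimerising the site increases sensitivity.

The associated study examined how Dicer partner proteins set the length of mature miRNAs in flies and mammals. This supports use of the construct as a sensor for testing whether a particular length isoform of miR-307, with its own seed sequence, silences a matching target. The record does not specify the cell type used for the assays.
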