Addgene plasmid #41102: siCheck2-8xmiR307_23nt-seedonly
Depositing lab: Phillip Zamore. Depositing organization: University of Massachusetts, Worcester. Publication: Dicer Partner Proteins Tune the Length of Mature miRNAs in Flies and Mammals. Fukunaga R, Han BW, Hung JH, Xu J, Weng Z, Zamore PD. Cell. 2012 Oct 9. pii: S0092-8674(12)01171-3. doi: 10.1016/j.cell.2012.09.027. PubMed 23063653.
Backbone
  Vector backbone: siCheck2
  Backbone size w/o insert (bp): 6000
  Total vector size (bp): 6200
  Vector type: Luciferase
Growth in bacteria
  Bacterial resistance: Ampicillin, 100 μg/mL
  Growth temperature: 37°C
  Growth strain: Mach1
  Copy number: Unknown
Gene/Insert
  Gene/Insert name: 8xmiR307_23nt-seedonly
  Species: Synthetic
  Insert size (bp): 184
  Cloning method: Restriction Enzyme; 5′ cloning site XhoI (unknown if destroyed); 3′ cloning site NotI (unknown if destroyed)
  Sequencing primers: 5′ ATGAAATGGGTAAGTACATCAAGAGCTTCG; 3′ TCCTCACACAAAAAACCAACACACAGATGT
Terms and licenses: Academic/Nonprofit Terms; Industry Terms: Not Available to Industry
How to cite: siCheck2-8xmiR307_23nt-seedonly was a gift from Phillip Zamore (Addgene plasmid # 41102 ; http://n2t.net/addgene:41102 ; RRID:Addgene_41102)
